>Addgene plasmid #142831 | TFORF1702 | depositor partial sequence | sequence record 280632 | Barcode
TCGCGACCCGTCAGGAGCATACCG
